Addgene plasmid #27884: pUT1180-HQ858802
Depositing lab: John Gray & Erich Grotewold. Depositing organization: University of Toledo. Publication: GRASSIUS: a platform for comparative regulatory genomics across the grasses. Yilmaz A, Nishiyama MY Jr, Fuentes BG, Souza GM, Janies D, Gray J, Grotewold E. Plant Physiol. 2009 Jan;149(1):171-80. doi: 10.1104/pp.108.128579. Epub 2008 Nov 5. PubMed 18987217.
Backbone
  Vector backbone: pENTR/D
  Backbone manufacturer: Invitrogen
  Backbone size w/o insert (bp): 2580
  Vector type: Entry vector
Growth in bacteria
  Bacterial resistance: Kanamycin, 50 μg/mL
  Growth temperature: 37°C
  Growth strain: DH5alpha
  Growth instructions: E. coli Top10 (Invitrogen)
  Copy number: Low Copy
Gene/Insert
  Gene/Insert name: C2C2-CO-like transcription factor encoded by Os06g0298200 LOC_Os06g19444
  Species: Oryza sativa (rice)
  Insert size (bp): 1221
  GenBank ID: HQ858802
  Cloning method: Restriction Enzyme
  Sequencing primers: 5′ M13 For; 3′ M13 Rev
Terms and licenses: Academic/Nonprofit Terms; Industry Terms: Not Available to Industry
Depositor comments: This CDS was amplified using PCR from a full length cDNA template from the OSIIEa, OSIIEb, and OSJNEa thru OSJNEf full length cDNA libraries generated by the Guoliang Wang lab at Ohio State University. The PCR product omitted the stop codon. The PCR product was cloned into a Gateway pENTR/D entry vector. Further information on this gene may be obtained at www.grassius.org using the Genbank number. (The second half of the plasmid name is the Genbank Number for the sequence of the insert)
How to cite: pUT1180-HQ858802 was a gift from John Gray & Erich Grotewold (Addgene plasmid # 27884 ; http://n2t.net/addgene:27884 ; RRID:Addgene_27884)
