[The description below was written by a language model from this plasmid's Addgene catalogue record and the feature table of its GenBank file.]
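Description:
pUT1180-HQ858802 is a Gateway entry clone built on the Invitrogen pENTR/D backbone. It carries the coding sequence of a rice (Oryza sativa) C2C2-CO-like (CONSTANS-like) transcription factor encoded by locus Os06g0298200 / LOC_Os06g19444. The 1221 bp insert and the 2580 bp backbone together give the 3801 bp circular plasmid in the sequence record. The plasmid is maintained in E. coli under kanamycin selection, conferred by the aph(3')-Ia aminoglycoside phosphotransferase gene. It replicates from a ColE1/pUC-type origin. The feature table annotates this origin as high copy, whereas the catalogue entry lists the plasmid as low copy.

The feature table does not annotate the insert itself, but the ORF lies in the interval between the attL1 and attL2 sites. These sites are the substrates for LR Clonase, so the ORF can be transferred by recombination into any attR-containing destination vector while keeping its orientation and reading frame. According to the depositor, the CDS was PCR-amplified from full-length rice cDNA library templates and the stop codon was deliberately omitted, which makes the clone suitable for C-terminal fusions to tags or reporters supplied by the destination vector.

The entry vector has no promoter positioned to express the insert in the sense direction. A T7 promoter sits just outside attL2 and faces back toward the insert. The rrnB T1 and T2 terminators upstream of attL1 insulate the cloning site from read-through transcription. M13 forward and reverse primer sites flank the cassette for sequence verification. The sequence record identifies the clone as part of a rice transcription factor ORFeome collection, a resource linked to a comparative regulatory genomics platform for the grasses and intended for functional studies of grass transcription factors.
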