LOCUS       Exported 3801 bp ds-DNA circular SYN 13-MAY-2021
DEFINITION  synthetic circular DNA
ACCESSION   .
VERSION     .
KEYWORDS    pUT1180-HQ858802
SOURCE      synthetic DNA construct
  ORGANISM  synthetic DNA construct
REFERENCE   1 (bases 1 to 3801)
  TITLE     Rice TF ORFeome collection
REFERENCE   2 (bases 1 to 3801)
  AUTHORS   .
  TITLE     Direct Submission
  JOURNAL   Exported May 13, 2021 from SnapGene Server 1.1.58
            http://www.snapgene.com
FEATURES             Location/Qualifiers
     source          1..3801
                     /organism="synthetic DNA construct"
                     /mol_type="other DNA"
     protein_bind    1..100
                     /gene="mutant version of attL"
                     /label=attL1
                     /bound_moiety="LR Clonase(TM)"
                     /note="recombination site for the Gateway(R) LR reaction"
     protein_bind    complement(1358..1457)
                     /gene="mutant version of attL"
                     /label=attL2
                     /bound_moiety="LR Clonase(TM)"
                     /note="recombination site for the Gateway(R) LR reaction"
     primer_bind     complement(1474..1493)
                     /label=T7
                     /note="T7 promoter, forward primer"
     promoter        complement(1475..1493)
                     /label=T7 promoter
                     /note="promoter for bacteriophage T7 RNA polymerase"
     primer_bind     complement(1498..1514)
                     /label=M13 rev
                     /note="common sequencing primer, one of multiple similar
                     variants"
     primer_bind     complement(1498..1514)
                     /label=M13 Reverse
                     /note="In lacZ gene. Also called M13-rev"
     primer_bind     complement(1616..1635)
                     /label=pENTR-R
                     /note="pENTR vectors, reverse primer"
     CDS             1627..2436
                     /codon_start=1
                     /gene="aph(3')-Ia"
                     /product="aminoglycoside phosphotransferase"
                     /label=KanR
                     /note="confers resistance to kanamycin in bacteria or G418
                     (Geneticin(R)) in eukaryotes"
                     /translation="MSHIQRETSRPRLNSNMDADLYGYKWARDNVGQSGATIYRLYGKP
                     DAPELFLKHGKGSVANDVTDEMVRLNWLTEFMPLPTIKHFIRTPDDAWLLTTAIPGKTA
                     FQVLEEYPDSGENIVDALAVFLRRLHSIPVCNCPFNSDRVFRLAQAQSRMNNGLVDASD
                     FDDERNGWPVEQVWKEMHKLLPFSPDSVVTHGDFSLDNLIFDEGKLIGCIDVGRVGIAD
                     RYQDLAILWNCLGEFSPSLQKRLFQKYGIDNPDMNKLQFHLMLDEFF"
     primer_bind     complement(1694..1713)
                     /label=Kan-R
                     /note="Kanamycin resistance gene, reverse primer"
     rep_origin      2583..3171
                     /direction=RIGHT
                     /label=ori
                     /note="high-copy-number ColE1/pMB1/pBR322/pUC origin of
                     replication"
     primer_bind     3072..3091
                     /label=pBR322ori-F
                     /note="pBR322 origin, forward primer"
     primer_bind     3325..3342
                     /label=L4440
                     /note="L4440 vector, forward primer"
     terminator      3501..3528
                     /label=rrnB T2 terminator
                     /note="transcription terminator T2 from the E. coli rrnB
                     gene"
     terminator      3620..3706
                     /gene="Escherichia coli rrnB"
                     /label=rrnB T1 terminator
                     /note="transcription terminator T1 from the E. coli rrnB
                     gene"
     primer_bind     3755..3777
                     /label=M13/pUC Forward
                     /note="In lacZ gene"
     primer_bind     3769..3786
                     /label=M13 Forward
                     /note="In lacZ gene. Also called M13-F20 or M13 (-21)
                     Forward"
     primer_bind     3770..3786
                     /label=M13 fwd
                     /note="common sequencing primer, one of multiple similar
                     variants"
ORIGIN
        1 caaataatga ttttattttg actgatagtg acctgttcgt tgcaacaaat tgatgagcaa
       61 tgctttttta taatgccaac tttgtacaaa aaagcaggct ccgcggccgc ccccttcacc
      121 atgggcgctc tttgtgattt ctgcggggag cagaggtcta tggtttattg ccgatcagat
      181 gcagcatcct tgtgcttatc gtgtgaccgt aatgtgcatt cagctaatgc tctttctcgg
      241 cgccatacaa ggacacttct gtgtgataga tgtgcttcac agcctgccat ggtccgctgc
      301 cttgtagaaa atgcctcgct ttgccaaaat tgtgattgga atgggcatag tgctgggtct
      361 tcagctgctg gtcataagag gcagaccata aactgctact cagggtgccc atcatcttca
      421 gaactttcaa aaatctggac atttgtttcg gatattccta atgtagctcc tgagccgaat
      481 tgcgagcaag ggataagcat gatgagcatc agcgacagtg gtgtcagtaa tcaagacaat
      541 gctgcagggg acagcagttt gttagatatt gctagtgcaa cccttatgag tgatcttggc
      601 actgctggca agccaaagtc tttgataggc tcctcatctg aagctggcgt gaaccttctt
      661 ccacttgcta ctgatcagat ggctggatcc gtggattcga catcagctaa ggtgccctat
      721 acggcagacc aagatatgtt cagcaaagac agtatatatg aagatttctg tgtggacgat
      781 gttgatctta gtttcgaaaa ttatgaggaa ctatttggca cctcccatat tcaaacagag
      841 caactgtttg atgatgctgg gatcgacagt tactttgaat cgaaggaaat accttctgga
      901 aactctgatg agcccaagct gatgcagcca gtgaccagca atgcagtatc tgctgattca
      961 gggatgtcga tcccaggagc caaaggtgat tccagtcttt gtatacctgt gaggcaagct
     1021 aggtccagta tctctctttc attttctggt ttgactggtg agagcagtgc tggagattac
     1081 caagattgtg gggtatcacc agtgctcctt atgggtgagc ctccttggca tcctcctggc
     1141 cctgaggggt catttgctgg agctaccaga gacgatgcta tcacacgata caaggagaag
     1201 aagaagagaa gaaaatttga caagaaaatc aggtatgcat ctcgcaaggc tagggcagat
     1261 gtgagaaaaa gagtcaaggg ccggtttgtt aaggctggtg aagcatacga ctacgatcca
     1321 ctctgtgaaa cgaggagcta caagggtggg cgcgccgacc cagctttctt gtacaaagtt
     1381 ggcattataa gaaagcattg cttatcaatt tgttgcaacg aacaggtcac tatcagtcaa
     1441 aataaaatca ttatttgcca tccagctgat atcccctata gtgagtcgta ttacatggtc
     1501 atagctgttt cctggcagct ctggcccgtg tctcaaaatc tctgatgtta cattgcacaa
     1561 gataaaaata tatcatcatg aacaataaaa ctgtctgctt acataaacag taatacaagg
     1621 ggtgttatga gccatattca acgggaaacg tcgaggccgc gattaaattc caacatggat
     1681 gctgatttat atgggtataa atgggctcgc gataatgtcg ggcaatcagg tgcgacaatc
     1741 tatcgcttgt atgggaagcc cgatgcgcca gagttgtttc tgaaacatgg caaaggtagc
     1801 gttgccaatg atgttacaga tgagatggtc agactaaact ggctgacgga atttatgcct
     1861 cttccgacca tcaagcattt tatccgtact cctgatgatg catggttact caccactgcg
     1921 atccccggaa aaacagcatt ccaggtatta gaagaatatc ctgattcagg tgaaaatatt
     1981 gttgatgcgc tggcagtgtt cctgcgccgg ttgcattcga ttcctgtttg taattgtcct
     2041 tttaacagcg atcgcgtatt tcgtctcgct caggcgcaat cacgaatgaa taacggtttg
     2101 gttgatgcga gtgattttga tgacgagcgt aatggctggc ctgttgaaca agtctggaaa
     2161 gaaatgcata aacttttgcc attctcaccg gattcagtcg tcactcatgg tgatttctca
     2221 cttgataacc ttatttttga cgaggggaaa ttaataggtt gtattgatgt tggacgagtc
     2281 ggaatcgcag accgatacca ggatcttgcc atcctatgga actgcctcgg tgagttttct
     2341 ccttcattac agaaacggct ttttcaaaaa tatggtattg ataatcctga tatgaataaa
     2401 ttgcagtttc atttgatgct cgatgagttt ttctaatcag aattggttaa ttggttgtaa
     2461 cactggcaga gcattacgct gacttgacgg gacggcgcaa gctcatgacc aaaatccctt
     2521 aacgtgagtt acgcgtcgtt ccactgagcg tcagaccccg tagaaaagat caaaggatct
     2581 tcttgagatc ctttttttct gcgcgtaatc tgctgcttgc aaacaaaaaa accaccgcta
     2641 ccagcggtgg tttgtttgcc ggatcaagag ctaccaactc tttttccgaa ggtaactggc
     2701 ttcagcagag cgcagatacc aaatactgtc cttctagtgt agccgtagtt aggccaccac
     2761 ttcaagaact ctgtagcacc gcctacatac ctcgctctgc taatcctgtt accagtggct
     2821 gctgccagtg gcgataagtc gtgtcttacc gggttggact caagacgata gttaccggat
     2881 aaggcgcagc ggtcgggctg aacggggggt tcgtgcacac agcccagctt ggagcgaacg
     2941 acctacaccg aactgagata cctacagcgt gagcattgag aaagcgccac gcttcccgaa
     3001 gggagaaagg cggacaggta tccggtaagc ggcagggtcg gaacaggaga gcgcacgagg
     3061 gagcttccag ggggaaacgc ctggtatctt tatagtcctg tcgggtttcg ccacctctga
     3121 cttgagcgtc gatttttgtg atgctcgtca ggggggcgga gcctatggaa aaacgccagc
     3181 aacgcggcct ttttacggtt cctggccttt tgctggcctt ttgctcacat gttctttcct
     3241 gcgttatccc ctgattctgt ggataaccgt attaccgcct ttgagtgagc tgataccgct
     3301 cgccgcagcc gaacgaccga gcgcagcgag tcagtgagcg aggaagcgga agagcgccca
     3361 atacgcaaac cgcctctccc cgcgcgttgg ccgattcatt aatgcagctg gcacgacagg
     3421 tttcccgact ggaaagcggg cagtgagcgc aacgcaatta atacgcgtac cgctagccag
     3481 gaagagtttg tagaaacgca aaaaggccat ccgtcaggat ggccttctgc ttagtttgat
     3541 gcctggcagt ttatggcggg cgtcctgccc gccaccctcc gggccgttgc ttcacaacgt
     3601 tcaaatccgc tcccggcgga tttgtcctac tcaggagagc gttcaccgac aaacaacaga
     3661 taaaacgaaa ggcccagtct tccgactgag cctttcgttt tatttgatgc ctggcagttc
     3721 cctactctcg cgttaacgct agcatggatg ttttcccagt cacgacgttg taaaacgacg
     3781 gccagtctta agctcgggcc c
//
