>Addgene plasmid #27884 | pUT1180-HQ858802 | addgene partial sequence | sequence record 34174 | 27884 with M13pUC-fwd
ATGATTTTATTTTGACTGATAGTGACCTGTTCGTTGCAACAAATTGATGAGCAATGCTTTTTTATAATGC
CAACTTTGTACAAAAAAGCAGGCTCCGCGGCCGCCCCCTTCACCATGGGCGCTCTTTGTGATTTCTGCGG
GGAGCAGAGGTCTATGGTTTATTGCCGATCAGATGCAGCATCCTTGTGCTTATCGTGTGACCGTAATGTG
CATTCAGCTAATGCTCTTTCTCGGCGCCATACAAGGACACTTCTGTGTGATAGATGTGCTTCACAGCCTG
CCATGGTCCGCTGCCTTGTAGAAAATGCCTCGCTTTGCCAAAATTGTGATTGGAATGGGCATAGTGCTGG
GTCTTCAGCTGCTGGTCATAAGAGGCAGACCATAAACTGCTACTCAGGGTGCCCATCATCTTCAGAACTT
TCAAAAATCTGGACATTTGTTTCGGATATTCCTAATGTAGCTCCTGAGCCGAATTGCGAGCAAGGGATAA
GCATGATGAGCATCAGCGACAGTGGTGTCAGTAATCAAGACAATGCTGCAGGGGACAGCAGTTTGTTAGA
TATTGCTAGTGCAACCCTTATGAGTGATCTTGGCACTGCTGGCAAGCCAAAGTCTTTGATAGGCTCCTCA
TCTGAAGCTGGCGTGAACCTTCTTCCACTTGCTACTGATCAGATGGCTGGATCCGTGGATTCGACATCAG
CTAAGGTGCCCTATACGGCAGACCAAGATATGTTCAGCAAAGACAGTATATATGAAGATTTCTGTGTGGA
CGATGTTGATCTTAGTTTCGAAAATTATGAGGAACTATTTGGCACCTCCCATATTC
